>Addgene plasmid #116786 | pHAGE-RCAN2 | addgene full sequence | sequence record 241735 | Addgene NGS Result
TGGAAGGGCTAATTCACTCCCAAAGAAGACAAGATATCCTTGATCTGTGGATCTACCACACACAAGGCTA
CTTCCCTGATTAGCAGAACTACACACCAGGGCCAGGGGTCAGATATCCACTGACCTTTGGATGGTGCTAC
AAGCTAGTACCAGTTGAGCCAGATAAGGTAGAAGAGGCCAATAAAGGAGAGAACACCAGCTTGTTACACC
CTGTGAGCCTGCATGGGATGGATGACCCGGAGAGAGAAGTGTTAGAGTGGAGGTTTGACAGCCGCCTAGC
ATTTCATCACGTGGCCCGAGAGCTGCATCCGGAGTACTTCAAGAACTGCTGATATCGAGCTTGCTACAAG
GGACTTTCCGCTGGGGACTTTCCAGGGAGGCGTGGCCTGGGCGGGACTGGGGAGTGGCGAGCCCTCAGAT
CCTGCATATAAGCAGCTGCTTTTTGCCTGTACTGGGTCTCTCTGGTTAGACCAGATCTGAGCCTGGGAGC
TCTCTGGCTAACTAGGGAACCCACTGCTTAAGCCTCAATAAAGCTTGCCTTGAGTGCTTCAAGTAGTGTG
TGCCCGTCTGTTGTGTGACTCTGGTAACTAGAGATCCCTCAGACCCTTTTAGTCAGTGTGGAAAATCTCT
AGCAGTGGCGCCCGAACAGGGACTTGAAAGCGAAAGGGAAACCAGAGGAGCTCTCTCGACGCAGGACTCG
GCTTGCTGAAGCGCGCACGGCAAGAGGCGAGGGGCGGCGACTGGTGAGTACGCCAAAAATTTTGACTAGC
GGAGGCTAGAAGGAGAGAGATGGGTGCGAGAGCGTCAGTATTAAGCGGGGGAGAATTAGATCGCGATGGG
AAAAAATTCGGTTAAGGCCAGGGGGAAAGAAAAAATATAAATTAAAACATATAGTATGGGCAAGCAGGGA
GCTAGAACGATTCGCAGTTAATCCTGGCCTGTTAGAAACATCAGAAGGCTGTAGACAAATACTGGGACAG
CTACAACCATCCCTTCAGACAGGATCAGAAGAACTTAGATCATTATATAATACAGTAGCAACCCTCTATT
GTGTGCATCAAAGGATAGAGATAAAAGACACCAAGGAAGCTTTAGACAAGATAGAGGAAGAGCAAAACAA
AAGTAAGACCACCGCACAGCAAGCGGCCGGCCGCTGATCTTCAGACCTGGAGGAGGAGATATGAGGGACA
ATTGGAGAAGTGAATTATATAAATATAAAGTAGTAAAAATTGAACCATTAGGAGTAGCACCCACCAAGGC
AAAGAGAAGAGTGGTGCAGAGAGAAAAAAGAGCAGTGGGAATAGGAGCTTTGTTCCTTGGGTTCTTGGGA
GCAGCAGGAAGCACTATGGGCGCAGCGTCAATGACGCTGACGGTACAGGCCAGACAATTATTGTCTGGTA
TAGTGCAGCAGCAGAACAATTTGCTGAGGGCTATTGAGGCGCAACAGCATCTGTTGCAACTCACAGTCTG
GGGCATCAAGCAGCTCCAGGCAAGAATCCTGGCTGTGGAAAGATACCTAAAGGATCAACAGCTCCTGGGG
ATTTGGGGTTGCTCTGGAAAACTCATTTGCACCACTGCTGTGCCTTGGAATGCTAGTTGGAGTAATAAAT
CTCTGGAACAGATTTGGAATCACACGACCTGGATGGAGTGGGACAGAGAAATTAACAATTACACAAGCTT
AATACACTCCTTAATTGAAGAATCGCAAAACCAGCAAGAAAAGAATGAACAAGAATTATTGGAATTAGAT
AAATGGGCAAGTTTGTGGAATTGGTTTAACATAACAAATTGGCTGTGGTATATAAAATTATTCATAATGA
TAGTAGGAGGCTTGGTAGGTTTAAGAATAGTTTTTGCTGTACTTTCTATAGTGAATAGAGTTAGGCAGGG
ATATTCACCATTATCGTTTCAGACCCACCTCCCAACCCCGAGGGGACCCGACAGGCCCGAAGGAATAGAA
GAAGAAGGTGGAGAGAGAGACAGAGACAGATCCATTCGATTAGTGAACGGATCTCGACGGTATCGCCGAA
TTCACAAATGGCAGTATTCATCCACAATTTTAAAAGAAAAGGGGGGATTGGGGGGTACAGTGCAGGGGAA
AGAATAGTAGACATAATAGCAACAGACATACAAACTAAAGAATTACAAAAACAAATTACAAAAATTCAAA
ATTTTCGGGTTTATTACAGGGACAGCAGAGATCCAGTTTGGACTAGTCGTGAGGCTCCGGTGCCCGTCAG
TGGGCAGAGCGCACATCGCCCACAGTCCCCGAGAAGTTGGGGGGAGGGGTCGGCAATTGAACCGGTGCCT
AGAGAAGGTGGCGCGGGGTAAACTGGGAAAGTGATGTCGTGTACTGGCTCCGCCTTTTTCCCGAGGGTGG
GGGAGAACCGTATATAAGTGCAGTAGTCGCCGTGAACGTTCTTTTTCGCAACGGGTTTGCCGCCAGAACA
CAGGTAAGTGCCGTGTGTGGTTCCCGCGGGCCTGGCCTCTTTACGGGTTATGGCCCTTGCGTGCCTTGAA
TTACTTCCACCTGGCTGCAGTACGTGATTCTTGATCCCGAGCTTCGGGTTGGAAGTGGGTGGGAGAGTTC
GAGGCCTTGCGCTTAAGGAGCCCCTTCGCCTCGTGCTTGAGTTGAGGCCTGGCCTGGGCGCTGGGGCCGC
CGCGTGCGAATCTGGTGGCACCTTCGCGCCTGTCTCGCTGCTTTCGATAAGTCTCTAGCCATTTAAAATT
TTTGATGACCTGCTGCGACGCTTTTTTTCTGGCAAGATAGTCTTGTAAATGCGGGCCAAGATCTGCACAC
TGGTATTTCGGTTTTTGGGGCCGCGGGCGGCGACGGGGCCCGTGCGTCCCAGCGCACATGTTCGGCGAGG
CGGGGCCTGCGAGCGCGGCCACCGAGAATCGGACGGGGGTAGTCTCAAGCTGGCCGGCCTGCTCTGGTGC
CTGGCCTCGCGCCGCCGTGTATCGCCCCGCCCTGGGCGGCAAGGCTGGCCCGGTCGGCACCAGTTGCGTG
AGCGGAAAGATGGCCGCTTCCCGGCCCTGCTGCAGGGAGCTCAAAATGGAGGACGCGGCGCTCGGGAGAG
CGGGCGGGTGAGTCACCCACACAAAGGAAAAGGGCCTTTCCGTCCTCAGCCGTCGCTTCATGTGACTCCA
CGGAGTACCGGGCGCCGTCCAGGCACCTCGATTAGTTCTCGAGCTTTTGGAGTACGTCGTCTTTAGGTTG
GGGGGAGGGGTTTTATGCGATGGAGTTTCCCCACACTGAGTGGGTGGAGACTGAAGTTAGGCCAGCTTGG
CACTTGATGTAATTCTCCTTGGAATTTGCCCTTTTTGAGTTTGGATCTTGGTTCATTCTCAAGCCTCAGA
CAGTGGTTCAAAGTTTTTTTCTTCCATTTCAGGTGTCGTGAAGCGGCCCTGCAGATATCAACAAGTTTGT
ACAAAAAAGCAGGCACC
[591 nt withheld, positions 3448-4038]
TGGGCTGCCTGCTCCTTCTCGATAATAGCCGTCTCCTCTTTATCATGCTTTTTCCCCCTGTTGTTTGTCA
AAAAGAATTGCCTTTAGAACCCAGCTTTCTTGTACAAAGTGGTTGATATCCAGCACAGTGGCGGCCGCTC
GAGTCTAGAGGGCCCGCGGTTCGAAGGTAAGCCTATCCCTAACCCTCTCCTCGGTCTCGATTCTACGCGT
ACCGGTTAGTAATGAGATCCCTCCCCCCCCCCTAACGTTACTGGCCGAAGCCGCTTGGAATAAGGCCGGT
GTGCGTTTGTCTATATGTTATTTTCCACCATATTGCCGTCTTTTGGCAATGTGAGGGCCCGGAAACCTGG
CCCTGTCTTCTTGACGAGCATTCCTAGGGGTCTTTCCCCTCTCGCCAAAGGAATGCAAGGTCTGTTGAAT
GTCGTGAAGGAAGCAGTTCCTCTGGAAGCTTCTTGAAGACAAACAACGTCTGTAGCGACCCTTTGCAGGC
AGCGGAACCCCCCACCTGGCGACAGGTGCCTCTGCGGCCAAAAGCCACGTGTATAAGATACACCTGCAAA
GGCGGCACAACCCCAGTGCCACGTTGTGAGTTGGATAGTTGTGGAAAGAGTCAAATGGCTCTCCTCAAGC
GTATTCAACAAGGGGCTGAAGGATGCCCAGAAGGTACCCCATTGTATGGGATCTGATCTGGGGCCTCGGT
GCACATGCTTTACATGTGTTTAGTCGAGGTTAAAAAAACGTCTAGGCCCCCCGAACCACGGGGACGTGGT
TTTCCTTTGAAAAACACGATGATAATATGGCCACACATATGGTGAGCAAGGGCGAGGAGCTGTTCACCGG
GGTGGTGCCCATCCTGGTCGAGCTGGACGGCGACGTAAACGGCCACAAGTTCAGCGTGTCCGGCGAGGGC
GAGGGCGATGCCACCTACGGCAAGCTGACCCTGAAGTTCATCTGCACCACCGGCAAGCTGCCCGTGCCCT
GGCCCACCCTCGTGACCACCCTGACCTACGGCGTGCAGTGCTTCAGCCGCTACCCCGACCACATGAAGCA
GCACGACTTCTTCAAGTCCGCCATGCCCGAAGGCTACGTCCAGGAGCGCACCATCTTCTTCAAGGACGAC
GGCAACTACAAGACCCGCGCCGAGGTGAAGTTCGAGGGCGACACCCTGGTGAACCGCATCGAGCTGAAGG
GCATCGACTTCAAGGAGGACGGCAACATCCTGGGGCACAAGCTGGAGTACAACTACAACAGCCACAACGT
CTATATCATGGCCGACAAGCAGAAGAACGGCATCAAGGTGAACTTCAAGATCCGCCACAACATCGAGGAC
GGCAGCGTGCAGCTCGCCGACCACTACCAGCAGAACACCCCCATCGGCGACGGCCCCGTGCTGCTGCCCG
ACAACCACTACCTGAGCACCCAGTCCGCCCTGAGCAAAGACCCCAACGAGAAGCGCGATCACATGGTCCT
GCTGGAGTTCGTGACCGCCGCCGGGATCACTCTCGGCATGGACGAGCTGTACAAGTAAATCGATAGATCC
TAATCAACCTCTGGATTACAAAATTTGTGAAAGATTGACTGGTATTCTTAACTATGTTGCTCCTTTTACG
CTATGTGGATACGCTGCTTTAATGCCTTTGTATCATGCTATTGCTTCCCGTATGGCTTTCATTTTCTCCT
CCTTGTATAAATCCTGGTTGCTGTCTCTTTATGAGGAGTTGTGGCCCGTTGTCAGGCAACGTGGCGTGGT
GTGCACTGTGTTTGCTGACGCAACCCCCACTGGTTGGGGCATTGCCACCACCTGTCAGCTCCTTTCCGGG
ACTTTCGCTTTCCCCCTCCCTATTGCCACGGCGGAACTCATCGCCGCCTGCCTTGCCCGCTGCTGGACAG
GGGCTCGGCTGTTGGGCACTGACAATTCCGTGGTGTTGTCGGGGAAATCATCGTCCTTTCCTTGGCTGCT
CGCCTGTGTTGCCACCTGGATTCTGCGCGGGACGTCCTTCTGCTACGTCCCTTCGGCCCTCAATCCAGCG
GACCTTCCTTCCCGCGGCCTGCTGCCGGCTCTGCGGCCTCTTCCGCGTCTTCGCCTTCGCCCTCAGACGA
GTCGGATCTCCCTTTGGGCCGCCTCCCCGCCTGAGATCCTTTAAGACCAATGACTTACAAGGCAGCTGTA
GATCTTAGCCACTTTTTAAAAGAAAAGGGGGGACTGGAAGGGCTAATTCACTCCCAACGAAGACAAGATC
TGCTTTTTGCTTGTACTGGGTCTCTCTGGTTAGACCAGATCTGAGCCTGGGAGCTCTCTGGCTAACTAGG
GAACCCACTGCTTAAGCCTCAATAAAGCTTGCCTTGAGTGCTTCAAGTAGTGTGTGCCCGTCTGTTGTGT
GACTCTGGTAACTAGAGATCCCTCAGACCCTTTTAGTCAGTGTGGAAAATCTCTAGCAGTAGTAGTTCAT
GTCATCTTATTATTCAGTATTTATAACTTGCAAAGAAATGAATATCAGAGAGTGAGAGGCCCGGGTTAAT
TAAGGAAAGGGCTAGATCATTCTTGAAGACGAAAGGGCCTCGTGATACGCCTATTTTTATAGGTTAATGT
CATGATAATAATGGTTTCTTAGACGTCAGGTGGCACTTTTCGGGGAAATGTGCGCGGAACCCCTATTTGT
TTATTTTTCTAAATACATTCAAATATGTATCCGCTCATGAGACAATAACCCTGATAAATGCTTCAATAAT
ATTGAAAAAGGAAGAGTATGAGTATTCAACATTTCCGTGTCGCCCTTATTCCCTTTTTTGCGGCATTTTG
CCTTCCTGTTTTTGCTCACCCAGAAACGCTGGTGAAAGTAAAAGATGCTGAAGATCAGTTGGGTGCACGA
GTGGGTTACATCGAACTGGATCTCAACAGCGGTAAGATCCTTGAGAGTTTTCGCCCCGAAGAACGTTTTC
CAATGATGAGCACTTTTAAAGTTCTGCTATGTGGCGCGGTATTATCCCGTGTTGACGCCGGGCAAGAGCA
ACTCGGTCGCCGCATACACTATTCTCAGAATGACTTGGTTGAGTACTCACCAGTCACAGAAAAGCATCTT
ACGGATGGCATGACAGTAAGAGAATTATGCAGTGCTGCCATAACCATGAGTGATAACACTGCGGCCAACT
TACTTCTGACAACGATCGGAGGACCGAAGGAGCTAACCGCTTTTTTGCACAACATGGGGGATCATGTAAC
TCGCCTTGATCGTTGGGAACCGGAGCTGAATGAAGCCATACCAAACGACGAGCGTGACACCACGATGCCT
GTAGCAATGGCAACAACGTTGCGCAAACTATTAACTGGCGAACTACTTACTCTAGCTTCCCGGCAACAAT
TAATAGACTGGATGGAGGCGGATAAAGTTGCAGGACCACTTCTGCGCTCGGCCCTTCCGGCTGGCTGGTT
TATTGCTGATAAATCTGGAGCCGGTGAGCGTGGGTCTCGCGGTATCATTGCAGCACTGGGGCCAGATGGT
AAGCCCTCCCGTATCGTAGTTATCTACACGACGGGGAGTCAGGCAACTATGGATGAACGAAATAGACAGA
TCGCTGAGATAGGTGCCTCACTGATTAAGCATTGGTAACTGTCAGACCAAGTTTACTCATATATACTTTA
GATTGATTTAAAACTTCATTTTTAATTTAAAAGGATCTAGGTGAAGATCCTTTTTGATAATCTCATGACC
AAAATCCCTTAACGTGAGTTTTCGTTCCACTGAGCGTCAGACCCCGTAGAAAAGATCAAAGGATCTTCTT
GAGATCCTTTTTTTCTGCGCGTAATCTGCTGCTTGCAAACAAAAAAACCACCGCTACCAGCGGTGGTTTG
TTTGCCGGATCAAGAGCTACCAACTCTTTTTCCGAAGGTAACTGGCTTCAGCAGAGCGCAGATACCAAAT
ACTGTTCTTCTAGTGTAGCCGTAGTTAGGCCACCACTTCAAGAACTCTGTAGCACCGCCTACATACCTCG
CTCTGCTAATCCTGTTACCAGTGGCTGCTGCCAGTGGCGATAAGTCGTGTCTTACCGGGTTGGACTCAAG
ACGATAGTTACCGGATAAGGCGCAGCGGTCGGGCTGAACGGGGGGTTCGTGCACACAGCCCAGCTTGGAG
CGAACGACCTACACCGAACTGAGATACCTACAGCGTGAGCTATGAGAAAGCGCCACGCTTCCCGAAGGGA
GAAAGGCGGACAGGTATCCGGTAAGCGGCAGGGTCGGAACAGGAGAGCGCACGAGGGAGCTTCCAGGGGG
AAACGCCTGGTATCTTTATAGTCCTGTCGGGTTTCGCCACCTCTGACTTGAGCGTCGATTTTTGTGATGC
TCGTCAGGGGGGCGGAGCCTATGGAAAAACGCCAGCAACGCGGCCTTTTTACGGTTCCTGGCCTTTTGCT
GGCCTTTTGCTCACATGTTCTTTCCTGCGTTATCCCCTGATTCTGTGGATAACCGTATTACCGCCTTTGA
GTGAGCTGATACCGCTCGCCGCAGCCGAACGACCGAGCGCAGCGAGTCAGTGAGCGAGGAAGCGGAAGAG
CGCCCAATACGCAAACCGCCTCTCCCCGCGCGTTGGCCGATTCATTAATGCAGCAAGCTCATGGCTGACT
AATTTTTTTTATTTATGCAGAGGCCGAGGCCGCCTCGGCCTCTGAGCTATTCCAGAAGTAGTGAGGAGGC
TTTTTTGGAGGCCTAGGCTTTTGCAAAAAGCTCCCCGTGGCACGACAGGTTTCCCGACTGGAAAGCGGGC
AGTGAGCGCAACGCAATTAATGTGAGTTAGCTCACTCATTAGGCACCCCAGGCTTTACACTTTATGCTTC
CGGCTCGTATGTTGTGTGGAATTGTGAGCGGATAACAATTTCACACAGGAAACAGCTATGACATGATTAC
GAATTTCACAAATAAAGCATTTTTTTCACTGCATTCTAGTTGTGGTTTGTCCAAACTCATCAATGTATCT
TATCATGTCTGGATCAACTGGATAACTCAAGCTAACCAAAATCATCCCAAACTTCCCACCCCATACCCTA
TTACCACTGCCAATTACCTGTGGTTTCATTTACTCTAAACCTGTGATTCCTCTGAATTATTTTCATTTTA
AAGAAATTGTATTTGTTAAATATGTACTACAAACTTAGTAGT
Features (pLannotate 1.2.2; 27 found; start..end, strand, type, name):
    377..634     +  LTR            5' LTR (truncated): truncated 5' long terminal repeat (LTR) from HIV-1
    681..806     +  misc_feature   HIV-1 Ψ: packaging signal of human immunodeficiency virus type 1
    790..1128    +  CDS            HIV-1 gag (fragment): gag protein from human immunodeficiency virus 1; gag
   1303..1536    +  misc_feature   RRE: The Rev response element (RRE) of HIV-1 allows for Rev-dependent mRNA export from the nucleus to the cytoplasm.
   1913..2013    +  CDS            Rev (fragment): human immunodeficiency virus 1 (HIV-1) Rev protein; rev; enhances nuclear export of unspliced and incompletely spliced viral mRNAs
   2058..2175    +  misc_feature   cPPT/CTS: central polypurine tract and central termination sequence of HIV-1
   2223..3401    +  promoter       EF-1α promoter: strong constitutive promoter for human elongation factor EF-1α
   3422..3442    +  protein_bind   attB1: mutant version of attB; core recombination site for the Gateway® BP reaction BP Clonase™
   3448..4038    +  CDS            RCAN2 (sequence withheld): RCAN2_HUMAN - Also known as DSCR1L1, ZAKI4. Experimental evidence at transcript level: Swiss-Prot protein existence level 2. Inhibits calcineurin-dependent transcriptional responses by binding to the catalytic domain of calcineurin A. Could play a role during central nervous system development. From Homo sapiens (Human).
   4127..4151    -  protein_bind   attB2: mutant version of attB; recombination site for the Gateway® BP reaction BP Clonase™
   4204..4245    +  CDS            V5 tag: epitope tag from simian virus 5
   4371..4833    +  misc_feature   IRES: internal ribosome entry site (IRES) of the encephalomyocarditis virus (EMCV)
   4847..5566    +  CDS            EGFP: the original enhanced GFP (Yang et al., 1996) mammalian codon-optimized
   5580..6168    +  misc_feature   WPRE: woodchuck hepatitis virus posttranscriptional regulatory element
   6176..6241    +  CDS            nef (fragment): NEF_HV1Z2 - Experimental evidence at protein level: Swiss-Prot protein existence level 1. Extracellular Nef protein targets CD4(+) T-lymphocytes for apoptosis by interacting with CXCR4 surface receptors. From Human immunodeficiency virus type 1 group M subtype D (isolate Z2/CDC-Z34) (HIV-1).
   6243..6476    +  LTR            3' LTR (ΔU3): self-inactivating 3' long terminal repeat (LTR) from HIV-1
   6681..6785    +  promoter       AmpR promoter: bla
   6786..7646    +  CDS            AmpR: β-lactamase; bla; confers resistance to ampicillin, carbenicillin, and related antibiotics
   7817..8405    +  rep_origin     ori: high-copy-number ColE1/pMB1/pBR322/pUC origin of replication
   8588..8642    +  CDS            lacI (fragment): lac repressor; lacI; The lac repressor binds to the lac operator to inhibit transcription in E. coli. This inhibition can be relieved by adding lactose or isopropyl-β-D-thiogalactopyranoside (IPTG).
   8648..8741    +  rep_origin     SV40 ori (fragment): SV40 origin of replication
   8766..8803    +  CDS            lacI (fragment): lac repressor; lacI; The lac repressor binds to the lac operator to inhibit transcription in E. coli. This inhibition can be relieved by adding lactose or isopropyl-β-D-thiogalactopyranoside (IPTG).
   8816..8837    +  protein_bind   CAP binding site: CAP binding activates transcription in the presence of cAMP. E. coli catabolite activator protein
   8852..8882    +  promoter       lac promoter: promoter for the E. coli lac operon
   8890..8906    +  protein_bind   lac operator: The lac repressor binds to the lac operator to inhibit transcription in E. coli. This inhibition can be relieved by adding lactose or isopropyl-β-D-thiogalactopyranoside (IPTG). lac repressor encoded by lacI
   8940..9023    +  polyA_signal   SV40 poly(A) signal (fragment): SV40 polyadenylation signal
   9190..329     +  CDS            nef (fragment) (across the origin): NEF_HV1BR - Experimental evidence at protein level: Swiss-Prot protein existence level 1. Extracellular Nef protein targets CD4(+) T-lymphocytes for apoptosis by interacting with CXCR4 surface receptors (PubMed:14990729). From Human immunodeficiency virus type 1 group M subtype B (isolate BRU/LAI) (HIV-1).
