[The description below was written by a language model from this plasmid's Addgene catalogue record and pLannotate feature annotations shown in this document.]
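Description:
pHAGE-RCAN2 is a lentiviral expression plasmid of about 9.2 kb, built on the HIV-1-derived pHAGE backbone, that carries the wild-type human RCAN2 open reading frame (also known as DSCR1L1 or ZAKI-4), a protein that inhibits calcineurin-dependent transcriptional responses by binding the catalytic subunit of calcineurin. In bacteria it is maintained through a high-copy ColE1/pUC-type origin and selected with ampicillin via the β-lactamase gene. The record lists a recombination-deficient strain for growth, as is common for plasmids bearing repeated LTRs.

The viral portion of the plasmid runs from a truncated 5' LTR to a self-inactivating ΔU3 3' LTR. It contains the Ψ packaging signal with an adjoining gag fragment, the Rev response element for nuclear export of the genomic RNA, and the cPPT/CTS, which aids nuclear import of the reverse-transcribed genome. Within this frame, the constitutive human EF-1α promoter drives RCAN2, which was introduced by Gateway recombination and is therefore flanked by attB1 and attB2 sites. A V5 epitope tag lies just downstream of attB2, but the annotation leaves a gap between the end of the RCAN2 coding sequence and attB2, so the record does not establish whether the ORF reads through into the tag. An EMCV IRES follows and allows EGFP to be translated from the same transcript, marking transduced cells, while the WPRE enhances transcript expression. Short lac, SV40 and nef fragments are backbone remnants.

The construct delivers stable, fluorescence-trackable RCAN2 expression to mammalian cells. It comes from a collection assembled for systematic functional annotation of somatic mutations in cancer, where a wild-type clone would plausibly serve as a reference.
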