Addgene plasmid #116786: pHAGE-RCAN2
Purpose: Lentiviral expression of RCAN2
Depositing lab: Gordon Mills & Kenneth Scott. Depositing organization: Baylor College of Medicine. Publication: Systematic Functional Annotation of Somatic Mutations in Cancer. Ng PK, Li J, Jeong KJ, Shao S, Chen H, Tsang YH, Sengupta S, Wang Z, Bhavana VH, Tran R, Soewito S, Minussi DC, Moreno D, Kong K, Dogruluk T, Lu H, Gao J, Tokheim C, Zhou DC, Johnson AM, Zeng J, Ip CKM, Ju Z, Wester M, Yu S, Li Y, Vellano CP, Schultz N, Karchin R, Ding L, Lu Y, Cheung LWT, Chen K, Shaw KR, Meric-Bernstam F, Scott KL, Yi S, Sahni N, Liang H, Mills GB. Cancer Cell. 2018 Mar 12;33(3):450-462.e10. doi: 10.1016/j.ccell.2018.01.021. PubMed 29533785.
Backbone
  Vector backbone: pHAGE
  Vector type: Lentiviral
Growth in bacteria
  Bacterial resistance: Ampicillin, 100 μg/mL
  Growth temperature: 37°C
  Growth strain: Stbl3
  Copy number: High Copy
Gene/Insert
  Gene/Insert name: RCAN2
  Species: H. sapiens (human)
  Mutation: WT
  Entrez Gene: RCAN2 (a.k.a. CSP2, DSCR1L1, MCIP2, RCN2, ZAKI-4, ZAKI4)
  Cloning method: Gateway Cloning
Terms and licenses: Academic/Nonprofit Terms; Industry Terms: Not Available to Industry
How to cite: pHAGE-RCAN2 was a gift from Gordon Mills & Kenneth Scott (Addgene plasmid # 116786 ; http://n2t.net/addgene:116786 ; RRID:Addgene_116786)
