>Addgene plasmid #116786 | pHAGE-RCAN2 | depositor partial sequence | sequence record 219662 | insert
[591 nt withheld, positions 1-591]
TGGGCTGCCTGCTCCTTCTCGATAATAGCCGTCTCCTCTTTATCATGCTTTTTCCCCCTGTTGTTTGTCA
AAAAGAATTGCCTTTAA
